Addgene plasmid #31585: pQTEV-COPE
Depositing lab: Konrad Buessow. Depositing organization: Max Planck Institute for Molecular Genetics. Publication: Structural genomics of human proteins--target selection and generation of a public catalogue of expression clones. Bussow K, Scheich C, Sievert V, Harttig U, Schultz J, Simon B, Bork P, Lehrach H, Heinemann U. Microb Cell Fact. 2005 Jul 5;4:21. doi: 10.1186/1475-2859-4-21. PubMed 15998469.
Backbone
  Vector backbone: pQTEV
  Backbone size w/o insert (bp): 4700
  Vector type: Bacterial Expression
Growth in bacteria
  Bacterial resistance: Ampicillin, 100 μg/mL
  Growth temperature: 37°C
  Growth strain: Rosetta
  Copy number: Unknown
Gene/Insert
  Gene/Insert name: coatomer protein complex, subunit epsilon (alt name: PSFEp758G1126)
  Species: H. sapiens (human)
  Insert size (bp): 999
  GenBank ID: DQ000510
  Entrez Gene: COPE (a.k.a. epsilon-COP)
  Tag / fusion protein: His (N terminal on backbone); TEV (N terminal on backbone)
  Cloning method: Restriction Enzyme; 5′ cloning site BamHI (not destroyed); 3′ cloning site NotI (not destroyed)
  Sequencing primers: 5′ TGAGCGGATAACAATTTCACACAG; 3′ GGCAACCGAGCGTTCTGAAC
Terms and licenses: Academic/Nonprofit Terms; Industry Terms: Not Available to Industry
Depositor comments: The vector pQTEV is derived from Qiagen pQE-2 and contains an inactive chloramphenicol resistance gene sequence. The Rosetta bacterial strain contains an additional plasmid. The second plasmid, pRARE, provides rare tRNAs for overexpression of recombinant proteins. It has 4694 bp and is chloramphenicol resistence.
How to cite: pQTEV-COPE was a gift from Konrad Buessow (Addgene plasmid # 31585 ; http://n2t.net/addgene:31585 ; RRID:Addgene_31585)
