[The description below was written by a language model from this plasmid's Addgene catalogue record and pLannotate feature annotations shown in this document.]
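Description:
pQTEV-COPE is a bacterial expression plasmid for producing the human epsilon subunit of the coatomer (COPI) complex, COPE, in E. coli. The backbone, pQTEV, is a derivative of the commercial pQE-2 vector. It replicates from a ColE1/pMB1-type origin, with an adjacent bom region and only a fragment of rop, and is selected with ampicillin through the bla gene. The annotated full sequence is about 5.7 kb, consistent with a 4.7 kb backbone plus an insert of roughly 1 kb. A cat coding sequence with a partial cat promoter sits downstream of the expression cassette, but the depositor notes that this chloramphenicol resistance sequence is inactive, so it should not be treated as a marker.

Expression is driven by the phage T5 promoter, which is read by E. coli RNA polymerase and is controlled by lac operator sites. The plasmid carries its own lacI gene under the strong lacIq promoter, which gives tight repression that can be relieved with IPTG. The open reading frame begins with an N-terminal 7xHis tag followed by a TEV protease recognition site, so the tag can be cleaved off after metal-affinity purification. The COPE cDNA is cloned in frame between BamHI and NotI sites, both of which are retained. Transcription ends at the lambda t0 terminator, and an rrnB T1 terminator lies further downstream.

The clone is supplied in the Rosetta strain, which also harbours the separate chloramphenicol-resistant pRARE plasmid, a source of rare tRNAs that aids overexpression of human sequences. It belongs to a public catalogue of human protein expression clones generated for structural genomics, and it is suited to recombinant production and purification of COPE.
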