Features (pLannotate 1.2.2; 18 found; start..end, strand, type, name):
     10..54      +  promoter       T5 promoter: bacteriophage T5 promoter for E. coli RNA polymerase, with embedded lac operator
     62..78      +  protein_bind   lac operator: The lac repressor binds to the lac operator to inhibit transcription in E. coli. This inhibition can be relieved by adding lactose or isopropyl-β-D-thiogalactopyranoside (IPTG). lac repressor encoded by lacI
    121..141     +  CDS            7xHis: 6xHis affinity tag
    165..185     +  CDS            capTEV™ (fragment): composite tag for in vivo biotinylation, TEV protease cleavage, and 6xHis tagging
    190..1110    +  CDS            COPE: COPE_HUMAN - Experimental evidence at protein level: Swiss-Prot protein existence level 1. The coatomer is a cytosolic protein complex that binds to dilysine motifs and reversibly associates with Golgi non-clathrin- coated vesicles, which further mediate biosynthetic protein transport from the ER, via the Golgi up to the trans Golgi network. The coatomer complex is required for budding from Golgi membranes, and is essential for the retrograde Golgi-to-ER transport of dilysine-tagged proteins. In mammals, the coatomer can only be recruited by membranes associated with ADP-ribosylation factors (
   1156..1250    +  terminator     lambda t0 terminator: transcription terminator from phage lambda
   1265..1293    +  promoter       cat promoter (fragment): promoter of the E. coli cat gene encoding chloramphenicol acetyltransferase
   1294..1950    +  CDS            cat: CAT_ECOLX - Experimental evidence at protein level: Swiss-Prot protein existence level 1. This enzyme is an effector of chloramphenicol resistance in bacteria. From Escherichia coli. This protein is used as a marker in many commonly used cloning vectors, such as pACYC184.
   2018..2104    +  terminator     rrnB T1 terminator: Escherichia coli rrnB; transcription terminator T1 from the E. coli rrnB gene
   2127..2144    -  promoter       tet promoter (fragment): E. coli promoter for tetracycline efflux protein gene
   2163..2184    -  protein_bind   CAP binding site: CAP binding activates transcription in the presence of cAMP. E. coli catabolite activator protein
   2197..3279    -  CDS            lacI: lac repressor; lacI; The lac repressor binds to the lac operator to inhibit transcription in E. coli. This inhibition can be relieved by adding lactose or isopropyl-β-D-thiogalactopyranoside (IPTG).
   3280..3357    -  promoter       lacIq promoter: lacI (mutant); In the lacIq allele, a single base change in the promoter boosts expression of the lacI gene about 10-fold.
   3406..3447    +  CDS            rop (fragment): Rop protein, which maintains plasmids at low copy number; rop
   3549..3689    +  misc_feature   bom: basis of mobility region from pBR322
   3875..4463    -  rep_origin     ori: high-copy-number ColE1/pMB1/pBR322/pUC origin of replication
   4634..5494    -  CDS            AmpR: β-lactamase; bla; confers resistance to ampicillin, carbenicillin, and related antibiotics
   5495..5599    -  promoter       AmpR promoter: bla
>Addgene plasmid #31585 | pQTEV-COPE | depositor full sequence | sequence record 14481 | Author sequence
CTCGAGAAATCATAAAAAATTTATTTGCTTTGTGAGCGGATAACAATTATAATAGATTCAATTGTGAGCG
GATAACAATTTCACACAGAATTCATTAAAGAGGAGAAATTAACTATGAAACATCACCATCACCATCACCA
TAGCGATTACGACATCCCCACTACTGAGAATCTTTATTTTCAGGGATCCGCGCCTCCGGCCCCCGGCCCG
GCCTCCGGCGGCTCCGGGGAGGTAGACGAGCTGTTCGACGTAAAGAACGCCTTCTACATCGGCAGCTACC
AGCAGTGCATAAACGAGGCGCAGCGGGTGAAGCTGTCAAGCCCAGAGAGAGACGTGGAGAGGGACGTCTT
CCTGTATAGAGCGTACCTGGCGCAGAGGAAGTTCGGTGTGGTCCTGGATGAGATCAAGCCCTCCTCGGCC
CCTGAGCTCCAGGCCGTGCGCATGTTTGCTGACTACCTCGCCCACGAGAGTCGGAGGGACAGCATCGTGG
CCGAGCTGGACCGAGAGATGAGCAGGAGCGTGGACGTGACCAACACCACCTTCCTGCTCATGGCCGCCTC
CATCTATCTCCACGACCAGAACCCGGATGCCGCCCTGCGTGCGCTGCACCAGGGGGACAGCCTGGAGTGC
ACAGCCATGACAGTGCAGATCCTGCTGAAGCTGGACCGCCTGGACCTCGCCCGGAAGGAGCTGAAGAGAA
TGCAGGACCTGGACGAGGATGCCACCCTCACCCAGCTCGCCACTGCCTGGGTCAGCCTGGCCACGGGTGG
TGAGAAGCTGCAGGATGCCTACTACATCTTCCAGGAGATGGCTGACAAGTGCTCGCCCACCCTGCTGCTG
CTCAATGGGCAGGCGGCCTGCCACATGGCCCAGGGCCGCTGGGAGGCCGCTGAGGGCCTGCTGCAGGAGG
CGCTAGACAAGGATAGTGGCTACCCGGAGACGCTGGTCAACCTCATCGTCCTGTCCCAGCACCTGGGCAA
GCCCCCTGAGGTGACAAACCGATACCTGTCCCAGCTGAAGGATGCCCACAGGTCCCATCCCTTCATCAAG
GAGTACCAGGCCAAGGAGAACGACTTTGACAGGCTGGTGCTACAGTACGCTCCCAGCGCCTGAGCGGCCG
CTCGACCTGCAGCCAAGCTTAATTAGCTGAGCTTGGACTCCTGTTGATAGATCCAGTAATGACCTCAGAA
CTCCATCTGGATTTGTTCAGAACGCTCGGTTGCCGCCGGGCGTTTTTTATTGGTGAGAATCCAAGCTAGC
TTGGCGAGATTTTCAGGAGCTAAGGAAGCTAAAATGGAGAAAAAAATCACTGGATATACCACCGTTGATA
TATCCCAATGGCATCGTAAAGAACATTTTGAGGCATTTCAGTCAGTTGCTCAATGTACCTATAACCAGAC
CGTTCAGCTGGATATTACGGCCTTTTTAAAGACCGTAAAGAAAAATAAGCACAAGTTTTATCCGGCCTTT
ATTCACATTCTTGCCCGCCTGATGAATGCTCATCCGGAATTTCGTATGGCAATGAAAGACGGTGAGCTGG
TGATATGGGATAGTGTTCACCCTTGTTACACCGTTTTCCATGAGCAAACTGAAACGTTTTCATCGCTCTG
GAGTGAATACCACGACGATTTCCGGCAGTTTCTACACATATATTCGCAAGATGTGGCGTGTTACGGTGAA
AACCTGGCCTATTTCCCTAAAGGGTTTATTGAGAATATGTTTTTCGTCTCAGCCAATCCCTGGGTGAGTT
TCACCAGTTTTGATTTAAACGTGGCCAATATGGACAACTTCTTCGCCCCCGTTTTCACCATGGGCAAATA
TTATACGCAAGGCGACAAGGTGCTGATGCCGCTGGCGATTCAGGTTCATCATGCCGTTTGTGATGGCTTC
CATGTCGGCAGAATGCTTAATGAATTACAACAGTACTGCGATGAGTGGCAGGGCGGGGCGTAATTTTTTT
AAGGCAGTTATTGGTGCCCTTAAACGCCTGGGGTAATGACTCTCTAGCTTGAGGCATCAAATAAAACGAA
AGGCTCAGTCGAAAGACTGGGCCTTTCGTTTTATCTGTTGTTTGTCGGTGAACGCTCTCCTGAGTAGGAC
AAATCCGCCCTCTAGATTACGTGCAGTCGATGATAAGCTGTCAAACATGAGAATTGTGCCTAATGAGTGA
GCTAACTTACATTAATTGCGTTGCGCTCACTGCCCGCTTTCCAGTCGGGAAACCTGTCGTGCCAGCTGCA
TTAATGAATCGGCCAACGCGCGGGGAGAGGCGGTTTGCGTATTGGGCGCCAGGGTGGTTTTTCTTTTCAC
CAGTGAGACGGGCAACAGCTGATTGCCCTTCACCGCCTGGCCCTGAGAGAGTTGCAGCAAGCGGTCCACG
CTGGTTTGCCCCAGCAGGCGAAAATCCTGTTTGATGGTGGTTAACGGCGGGATATAACATGAGCTGTCTT
CGGTATCGTCGTATCCCACTACCGAGATATCCGCACCAACGCGCAGCCCGGACTCGGTAATGGCGCGCAT
TGCGCCCAGCGCCATCTGATCGTTGGCAACCAGCATCGCAGTGGGAACGATGCCCTCATTCAGCATTTGC
ATGGTTTGTTGAAAACCGGACATGGCACTCCAGTCGCCTTCCCGTTCCGCTATCGGCTGAATTTGATTGC
GAGTGAGATATTTATGCCAGCCAGCCAGACGCAGACGCGCCGAGACAGAACTTAATGGGCCCGCTAACAG
CGCGATTTGCTGGTGACCCAATGCGACCAGATGCTCCACGCCCAGTCGCGTACCGTCTTCATGGGAGAAA
ATAATACTGTTGATGGGTGTCTGGTCAGAGACATCAAGAAATAACGCCGGAACATTAGTGCAGGCAGCTT
CCACAGCAATGGCATCCTGGTCATCCAGCGGATAGTTAATGATCAGCCCACTGACGCGTTGCGCGAGAAG
ATTGTGCACCGCCGCTTTACAGGCTTCGACGCCGCTTCGTTCTACCATCGACACCACCACGCTGGCACCC
AGTTGATCGGCGCGAGATTTAATCGCCGCGACAATTTGCGACGGCGCGTGCAGGGCCAGACTGGAGGTGG
CAACGCCAATCAGCAACGACTGTTTGCCCGCCAGTTGTTGTGCCACGCGGTTGGGAATGTAATTCAGCTC
CGCCATCGCCGCTTCCACTTTTTCCCGCGTTTTCGCAGAAACGTGGCTGGCCTGGTTCACCACGCGGGAA
ACGGTCTGATAAGAGACACCGGCATACTCTGCGACATCGTATAACGTTACTGGTTTCACATTCACCACCC
TGAATTGACTCTCTTCCGGGCGCTATCATGCCATACCGCGAAAGGTTTTGCACCATTCGATGGTGTCGGA
ATTTCGGGCAGCGTTGGGTCCTGGCCACGGGTGCGCATGATCTAGAGCTGCCTCGCGCGTTTCGGTGATG
ACGGTGAAAACCTCTGACACATGCAGCTCCCGGAGACGGTCACAGCTTGTCTGTAAGCGGATGCCGGGAG
CAGACAAGCCCGTCAGGGCGCGTCAGCGGGTGTTGGCGGGTGTCGGGGCGCAGCCATGACCCAGTCACGT
AGCGATAGCGGAGTGTATACTGGCTTAACTATGCGGCATCAGAGCAGATTGTACTGAGAGTGCACCACAT
GCGGTGTGAAATACCGCACAGATGCGTAAGGAGAAAATACCGCATCAGGCGCTCTTCCGCTTCCTCGCTC
ACTGACTCGCTGCGCTCGGTCGTTCGGCTGCGGCGAGCGGTATCAGCTCACTCAAAGGCGGTAATACGGT
TATCCACAGAATCAGGGGATAACGCAGGAAAGAACATGTGAGCAAAAGGCCAGCAAAAGGCCAGGAACCG
TAAAAAGGCCGCGTTGCTGGCGTTTTTCCATAGGCTCCGCCCCCCTGACGAGCATCACAAAAATCGACGC
TCAAGTCAGAGGTGGCGAAACCCGACAGGACTATAAAGATACCAGGCGTTTCCCCCTGGAAGCTCCCTCG
TGCGCTCTCCTGTTCCGACCCTGCCGCTTACCGGATACCTGTCCGCCTTTCTCCCTTCGGGAAGCGTGGC
GCTTTCTCATAGCTCACGCTGTAGGTATCTCAGTTCGGTGTAGGTCGTTCGCTCCAAGCTGGGCTGTGTG
CACGAACCCCCCGTTCAGCCCGACCGCTGCGCCTTATCCGGTAACTATCGTCTTGAGTCCAACCCGGTAA
GACACGACTTATCGCCACTGGCAGCAGCCACTGGTAACAGGATTAGCAGAGCGAGGTATGTAGGCGGTGC
TACAGAGTTCTTGAAGTGGTGGCCTAACTACGGCTACACTAGAAGGACAGTATTTGGTATCTGCGCTCTG
CTGAAGCCAGTTACCTTCGGAAAAAGAGTTGGTAGCTCTTGATCCGGCAAACAAACCACCGCTGGTAGCG
GTGGTTTTTTTGTTTGCAAGCAGCAGATTACGCGCAGAAAAAAAGGATCTCAAGAAGATCCTTTGATCTT
TTCTACGGGGTCTGACGCTCAGTGGAACGAAAACTCACGTTAAGGGATTTTGGTCATGAGATTATCAAAA
AGGATCTTCACCTAGATCCTTTTAAATTAAAAATGAAGTTTTAAATCAATCTAAAGTATATATGAGTAAA
CTTGGTCTGACAGTTACCAATGCTTAATCAGTGAGGCACCTATCTCAGCGATCTGTCTATTTCGTTCATC
CATAGTTGCCTGACTCCCCGTCGTGTAGATAACTACGATACGGGAGGGCTTACCATCTGGCCCCAGTGCT
GCAATGATACCGCGAGACCCACGCTCACCGGCTCCAGATTTATCAGCAATAAACCAGCCAGCCGGAAGGG
CCGAGCGCAGAAGTGGTCCTGCAACTTTATCCGCCTCCATCCAGTCTATTAATTGTTGCCGGGAAGCTAG
AGTAAGTAGTTCGCCAGTTAATAGTTTGCGCAACGTTGTTGCCATTGCTACAGGCATCGTGGTGTCACGC
TCGTCGTTTGGTATGGCTTCATTCAGCTCCGGTTCCCAACGATCAAGGCGAGTTACATGATCCCCCATGT
TGTGCAAAAAAGCGGTTAGCTCCTTCGGTCCTCCGATCGTTGTCAGAAGTAAGTTGGCCGCAGTGTTATC
ACTCATGGTTATGGCAGCACTGCATAATTCTCTTACTGTCATGCCATCCGTAAGATGCTTTTCTGTGACT
GGTGAGTACTCAACCAAGTCATTCTGAGAATAGTGTATGCGGCGACCGAGTTGCTCTTGCCCGGCGTCAA
TACGGGATAATACCGCGCCACATAGCAGAACTTTAAAAGTGCTCATCATTGGAAAACGTTCTTCGGGGCG
AAAACTCTCAAGGATCTTACCGCTGTTGAGATCCAGTTCGATGTAACCCACTCGTGCACCCAACTGATCT
TCAGCATCTTTTACTTTCACCAGCGTTTCTGGGTGAGCAAAAACAGGAAGGCAAAATGCCGCAAAAAAGG
GAATAAGGGCGACACGGAAATGTTGAATACTCATACTCTTCCTTTTTCAATATTATTGAAGCATTTATCA
GGGTTATTGTCTCATGAGCGGATACATATTTGAATGTATTTAGAAAAATAAACAAATAGGGGTTCCGCGC
ACATTTCCCCGAAAAGTGCCACCTGACGTCTAAGAAACCATTATTATCATGACATTAACCTATAAAAATA
GGCGTATCACGAGGCCCTTTCGTCTTCAC
