>Addgene plasmid #31585 | pQTEV-COPE | addgene partial sequence | sequence record 55848 | pQE-Fwd 5'-CCCGAAAAGTGCCACCTG-3'
TTAACCTATAAAAATAGGCGTATCACGAGGCCCTTTCGTCTTCACCTCGAGAAATCATAAAAAATTTATT
TGCTTTGTGAGCGGATAACAATTATAATAGATTCAATTGTGAGCGGATAACAATTTCACACAGAATTCAT
TAAAGAGGAGAAATTAACTATGAAACATCACCATCACCATCACCATAGCGATTACGACATCCCCACTACT
GAGAATCTTTATTTTCAGGGATCCGCGCCTCCGGCCCCCGGCCCGGCCTCCGGCGGCTCCGGGGAGGTAG
ACGAGCTGTTCGACGTAAAGAACGCCTTCTACATCGGCAGCTACCAGCAGTGCATAAACGAGGCGCAGCG
GGTGAAGCTGTCAAGCCCAGAGAGAGACGTGGAGAGGGACGTCTTCCTGTATAGAGCGTACCTGGCGCAG
AGGAAGTTCGGTGTGGTCCTGGATGAGATCAAGCCCTCCTCGGCCCCTGAGCTCCAGGCCGTGCGCATGT
TTGCTGACTACCTCGCCCACGAGAGTCGGAGGGACAGCATCGTGGCCGAGCTGGACCGAGAGATGAGCAG
GAGCGTGGACGTGACCAACACCACCTTCCTGCTCATGGCCGCCTCCATCTATCTCCACGACCAGAACCCG
GATGCCGCCCTGCGTGCGCTGCACCAGGGGGACAGCCTGGAGTGCACAGCCATGACAGTGCAGATCCTGC
TGAAGCTGGACCGCCTGGACCTCGCCCGGAAGGAGCTGAAGAGAATGCAGGACCTGGACGAGGATGCCAC
CCTCACCCAGCTCGCCACTGCCTGGGTCAGCCTGGCCACGGGTGGTGAGAAGCTGCAGGATGCCTACTAC
ATCTTCCAGGAGATGGCTGACAAGTGCTCGCCCACCCTGCTGCTGCTCAATGGGCAGGCGGCCTGCCACA
TG
